Addgene plasmid #215826: SpCas9-CBE6c-V106W
Purpose: Express CBE6c V106W (with SpCas9) in mammalian cells
Depositing lab: David Liu. Publication: Phage-assisted evolution of highly active cytosine base editors with enhanced selectivity and minimal sequence context preference. Zhang E, Neugebauer ME, Krasnow NA, Liu DR. Nat Commun. 2024 Feb 24;15(1):1697. doi: 10.1038/s41467-024-45969-7. PubMed 38402281.
Backbone
  Vector backbone: pCMV with a BR322 origin
  Total vector size (bp): 8857
  Vector type: in vitro Transcription Template
Growth in bacteria
  Bacterial resistance: Ampicillin, 100 μg/mL
  Growth temperature: 37°C
  Growth strain: DH5alpha
  Copy number: High Copy
Gene/Insert
  Gene/Insert name: CBE6c V106W-SpCas9-2xUGI
  Insert size (bp): 5325
  Entrez Gene: cas9 (a.k.a. SD90_RS03825, SD90_03830)
Terms and licenses: Academic/Nonprofit Terms; Industry Terms: Not Available to Industry
How to cite: SpCas9-CBE6c-V106W was a gift from David Liu (Addgene plasmid # 215826 ; http://n2t.net/addgene:215826 ; RRID:Addgene_215826)
