[The description below was written by a language model from this plasmid's Addgene catalogue record and pLannotate feature annotations shown in this document.]
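Description:
SpCas9-CBE6c-V106W is a pCMV-based plasmid for expressing the cytosine base editor CBE6c carrying a V106W substitution, fused to SpCas9, in mammalian cells. It replicates in E. coli from a high-copy ColE1/pBR322-type origin and is selected with ampicillin through the β-lactamase gene and its native promoter. Remnants of lac regulatory elements, a pBluescript polylinker and the pBR322 bom region are backbone carry-over with no evident role in the payload. The catalogue lists a total size of 8857 bp, whereas the sequenced record behind the feature table is 8778 nt.

The single expression cassette is driven by the CMV immediate-early enhancer and promoter and terminated by the bovine growth hormone polyadenylation signal. A T7 promoter sits between the CMV promoter and the coding region, so the plasmid can also serve as a template for in vitro transcription of editor mRNA, which matches its catalogued vector type. The open reading frame begins with a deaminase domain that the annotation software matches to E. coli TadA. It is followed by Streptococcus pyogenes Cas9, annotated in two contiguous segments, with the N-terminal part carrying the D10A mutation. That mutation is typical of the nickase used in base editors, although the record does not describe the state of the other nuclease domain. The insert name specifies two copies of the uracil glycosylase inhibitor (UGI), which blocks excision of the uracil produced by cytosine deamination and so favours a C-to-T outcome. Only one UGI copy is annotated, but the gap upstream of it could hold the second. The plasmid encodes no guide RNA, which must be supplied separately to direct editing to a target site.
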