Features (pLannotate 1.2.2; 18 found; start..end, strand, type, name):
    365..568     +  promoter       CMV promoter: human cytomegalovirus (CMV) immediate early promoter
    610..628     +  promoter       T7 promoter: promoter for bacteriophage T7 RNA polymerase
    702..1193    +  CDS            tadA: TADA_ECOLI - Also known as yfhC. Experimental evidence at protein level: Swiss-Prot protein existence level 1. Catalyzes the deamination of adenosine to inosine at the wobble position 34 of tRNA(Arg2). Essential for cell viability. From Escherichia coli (strain K12).
   1296..2897    +  CDS            dCas9(N): N-terminal portion of catalytically inactive Streptococcus pyogenes dCas9 carrying the D10A mutation (Zetsche et al., 2015)
   2898..5392    +  CDS            Cas9(C) (fragment): C-terminal portion of Streptococcus pyogenes Cas9 (Zetsche et al., 2015)
   5706..5954    +  CDS            UGI: UNGI_BPPB2 - Experimental evidence at protein level: Swiss-Prot protein existence level 1. This protein binds specifically and reversibly to the host uracil-DNA glycosylase, preventing removal of uracil residues from PBS2 DNA by the host uracil-excision repair system. From Bacillus phage PBS2 (Bacteriophage PBS2).
   6072..6296    +  polyA_signal   bGH poly(A) signal: bovine growth hormone polyadenylation signal
   6300..6321    +  promoter       SV40 promoter (fragment): SV40 enhancer and early promoter
   6326..6342    +  misc_feature   MCS (fragment): pBluescript multiple cloning site
   6391..6407    -  protein_bind   lac operator: The lac repressor binds to the lac operator to inhibit transcription in E. coli. This inhibition can be relieved by adding lactose or isopropyl-β-D-thiogalactopyranoside (IPTG). lac repressor encoded by lacI
   6415..6445    -  promoter       lac promoter: promoter for the E. coli lac operon
   6460..6481    -  protein_bind   CAP binding site: CAP binding activates transcription in the presence of cAMP. E. coli catabolite activator protein
   6494..6586    -  CDS            lacI (fragment): lac repressor; lacI; The lac repressor binds to the lac operator to inhibit transcription in E. coli. This inhibition can be relieved by adding lactose or isopropyl-β-D-thiogalactopyranoside (IPTG).
   6769..7357    -  rep_origin     ori: high-copy-number ColE1/pMB1/pBR322/pUC origin of replication
   7528..8388    -  CDS            AmpR: β-lactamase; bla; confers resistance to ampicillin, carbenicillin, and related antibiotics
   8389..8493    -  promoter       AmpR promoter: bla
   8564..8608    -  misc_feature   bom (fragment): basis of mobility region from pBR322
   8763..364     +  enhancer       CMV enhancer (across the origin): human cytomegalovirus immediate early enhancer
>Addgene plasmid #215826 | SpCas9-CBE6c-V106W | addgene full sequence | sequence record 424820 | Addgene NGS Result
TAGTTATTAATAGTAATCAATTACGGGGTCATTAGTTCATAGCCCATATATGGAGTTCCGCGTTACATAA
CTTACGGTAAATGGCCCGCCTGGCTGACCGCCCAACGACCCCCGCCCATTGACGTCAATAATGACGTATG
TTCCCATAGTAACGCCAATAGGGACTTTCCATTGACGTCAATGGGTGGAGTATTTACGGTAAACTGCCCA
CTTGGCAGTACATCAAGTGTATCATATGCCAAGTACGCCCCCTATTGACGTCAATGACGGTAAATGGCCC
GCCTGGCATTATGCCCAGTACATGACCTTATGGGACTTTCCTACTTGGCAGTACATCTACGTATTAGTCA
TCGCTATTACCATGGTGATGCGGTTTTGGCAGTACATCAATGGGCGTGGATAGCGGTTTGACTCACGGGG
ATTTCCAAGTCTCCACCCCATTGACGTCAATGGGAGTTTGTTTTGGCACCAAAATCAACGGGACTTTCCA
AAATGTCGTAACAACTCCGCCCCATTGACGCAAATGGGCGGTAGGCGTGTACGGTGGGAGGTCTATATAA
GCAGAGCTGGTTTAGTGAACCGTCAGATCCGCTAGAGATCCGCGGCCGCTAATACGACTCACTATAGGGA
GAGCCGCCACCATGAAACGGACAGCCGACGGAAGCGAGTTCGAGTCACCAAAGAAGAAGCGGAAAGTCAG
TTCTGAGGTGGAGTTTTCCCACGAGTACTGGATGAGACATGCCCTGACCCTGGCCAAGAGGGCACGGGAT
GAGGGAGAGGCGCCTGTGGGAGCCGTGCTGGTGCTGAACAATAGAGTGATCGGCGAGGGCTGGTTGAGAC
GTATCGGCCTGCACGACCCAACAGCCCATGCCGAAATTATGGCCCTGAGACAGGGCGGCCTGGTCATGCA
GAACCCCAGACTGATTGACGCCACCCTGTACGTGACATTCGAGCCTTGCGTGATGTGCGCCGGCGCCATG
ATCAACTCTAGGATCGGCCGCGTGGTGTTTGGCTGGAGGAACTCAAAAAGAGGCGCCGCAGGCTCCCTGA
TGAACGTGCTGAACTACCCCGGCATGAATCACCGCGTCGAAATTACCGAGGGAATCCTGGCAGATGAATG
TGCCGCTCTGCTGTGCGATTTCTATCGGATGCCTAGACAGGTGTTCAATGCTCAGAAGAAGGCCCAGAGC
TCCATCAACTCTGGCGGATCTAGCGGAGGATCCTCTGGCAGCGAGACACCAGGAACAAGCGAGTCAGCAA
CACCAGAGAGCAGTGGCGGCAGCAGCGGCGGCAGCGACAAGAAGTACAGCATCGGCCTGGCCATCGGCAC
CAACTCTGTGGGCTGGGCCGTGATCACCGACGAGTACAAGGTGCCCAGCAAGAAATTCAAGGTGCTGGGC
AACACCGACCGGCACAGCATCAAGAAGAACCTGATCGGAGCCCTGCTGTTCGACAGCGGCGAAACAGCCG
AGGCCACCCGGCTGAAGAGAACCGCCAGAAGAAGATACACCAGACGGAAGAACCGGATCTGCTATCTGCA
AGAGATCTTCAGCAACGAGATGGCCAAGGTGGACGACAGCTTCTTCCACAGACTGGAAGAGTCCTTCCTG
GTGGAAGAGGATAAGAAGCACGAGCGGCACCCCATCTTCGGCAACATCGTGGACGAGGTGGCCTACCACG
AGAAGTACCCCACCATCTACCACCTGAGAAAGAAACTGGTGGACAGCACCGACAAGGCCGACCTGCGGCT
GATCTATCTGGCCCTGGCCCACATGATCAAGTTCCGGGGCCACTTCCTGATCGAGGGCGACCTGAACCCC
GACAACAGCGACGTGGACAAGCTGTTCATCCAGCTGGTGCAGACCTACAACCAGCTGTTCGAGGAAAACC
CCATCAACGCCAGCGGCGTGGACGCCAAGGCCATCCTGTCTGCCAGACTGAGCAAGAGCAGACGGCTGGA
AAATCTGATCGCCCAGCTGCCCGGCGAGAAGAAGAATGGCCTGTTCGGAAACCTGATTGCCCTGAGCCTG
GGCCTGACCCCCAACTTCAAGAGCAACTTCGACCTGGCCGAGGATGCCAAACTGCAGCTGAGCAAGGACA
CCTACGACGACGACCTGGACAACCTGCTGGCCCAGATCGGCGACCAGTACGCCGACCTGTTTCTGGCCGC
CAAGAACCTGTCCGACGCCATCCTGCTGAGCGACATCCTGAGAGTGAACACCGAGATCACCAAGGCCCCC
CTGAGCGCCTCTATGATCAAGAGATACGACGAGCACCACCAGGACCTGACCCTGCTGAAAGCTCTCGTGC
GGCAGCAGCTGCCTGAGAAGTACAAAGAGATTTTCTTCGACCAGAGCAAGAACGGCTACGCCGGCTACAT
TGACGGCGGAGCCAGCCAGGAAGAGTTCTACAAGTTCATCAAGCCCATCCTGGAAAAGATGGACGGCACC
GAGGAACTGCTCGTGAAGCTGAACAGAGAGGACCTGCTGCGGAAGCAGCGGACCTTCGACAACGGCAGCA
TCCCCCACCAGATCCACCTGGGAGAGCTGCACGCCATTCTGCGGCGGCAGGAAGATTTTTACCCATTCCT
GAAGGACAACCGGGAAAAGATCGAGAAGATCCTGACCTTCCGCATCCCCTACTACGTGGGCCCTCTGGCC
AGGGGAAACAGCAGATTCGCCTGGATGACCAGAAAGAGCGAGGAAACCATCACCCCCTGGAACTTCGAGG
AAGTGGTGGACAAGGGCGCTTCCGCCCAGAGCTTCATCGAGCGGATGACCAACTTCGATAAGAACCTGCC
CAACGAGAAGGTGCTGCCCAAGCACAGCCTGCTGTACGAGTACTTCACCGTGTATAACGAGCTGACCAAA
GTGAAATACGTGACCGAGGGAATGAGAAAGCCCGCCTTCCTGAGCGGCGAGCAGAAAAAGGCCATCGTGG
ACCTGCTGTTCAAGACCAACCGGAAAGTGACCGTGAAGCAGCTGAAAGAGGACTACTTCAAGAAAATCGA
GTGCTTCGACTCCGTGGAAATCTCCGGCGTGGAAGATCGGTTCAACGCCTCCCTGGGCACATACCACGAT
CTGCTGAAAATTATCAAGGACAAGGACTTCCTGGACAATGAGGAAAACGAGGACATTCTGGAAGATATCG
TGCTGACCCTGACACTGTTTGAGGACAGAGAGATGATCGAGGAACGGCTGAAAACCTATGCCCACCTGTT
CGACGACAAAGTGATGAAGCAGCTGAAGCGGCGGAGATACACCGGCTGGGGCAGGCTGAGCCGGAAGCTG
ATCAACGGCATCCGGGACAAGCAGTCCGGCAAGACAATCCTGGATTTCCTGAAGTCCGACGGCTTCGCCA
ACAGAAACTTCATGCAGCTGATCCACGACGACAGCCTGACCTTTAAAGAGGACATCCAGAAAGCCCAGGT
GTCCGGCCAGGGCGATAGCCTGCACGAGCACATTGCCAATCTGGCCGGCAGCCCCGCCATTAAGAAGGGC
ATCCTGCAGACAGTGAAGGTGGTGGACGAGCTCGTGAAAGTGATGGGCCGGCACAAGCCCGAGAACATCG
TGATCGAAATGGCCAGAGAGAACCAGACCACCCAGAAGGGACAGAAGAACAGCCGCGAGAGAATGAAGCG
GATCGAAGAGGGCATCAAAGAGCTGGGCAGCCAGATCCTGAAAGAACACCCCGTGGAAAACACCCAGCTG
CAGAACGAGAAGCTGTACCTGTACTACCTGCAGAATGGGCGGGATATGTACGTGGACCAGGAACTGGACA
TCAACCGGCTGTCCGACTACGATGTGGACCATATCGTGCCTCAGAGCTTTCTGAAGGACGACTCCATCGA
CAACAAGGTGCTGACCAGAAGCGACAAGAACCGGGGCAAGAGCGACAACGTGCCCTCCGAAGAGGTCGTG
AAGAAGATGAAGAACTACTGGCGGCAGCTGCTGAACGCCAAGCTGATTACCCAGAGAAAGTTCGACAATC
TGACCAAGGCCGAGAGAGGCGGCCTGAGCGAACTGGATAAGGCCGGCTTCATCAAGAGACAGCTGGTGGA
AACCCGGCAGATCACAAAGCACGTGGCACAGATCCTGGACTCCCGGATGAACACTAAGTACGACGAGAAT
GACAAGCTGATCCGGGAAGTGAAAGTGATCACCCTGAAGTCCAAGCTGGTGTCCGATTTCCGGAAGGATT
TCCAGTTTTACAAAGTGCGCGAGATCAACAACTACCACCACGCCCACGACGCCTACCTGAACGCCGTCGT
GGGAACCGCCCTGATCAAAAAGTACCCTAAGCTGGAAAGCGAGTTCGTGTACGGCGACTACAAGGTGTAC
GACGTGCGGAAGATGATCGCCAAGAGCGAGCAGGAAATCGGCAAGGCTACCGCCAAGTACTTCTTCTACA
GCAACATCATGAACTTTTTCAAGACCGAGATTACCCTGGCCAACGGCGAGATCCGGAAGCGGCCTCTGAT
CGAGACAAACGGCGAAACCGGGGAGATCGTGTGGGATAAGGGCCGGGATTTTGCCACCGTGCGGAAAGTG
CTGAGCATGCCCCAAGTGAATATCGTGAAAAAGACCGAGGTGCAGACAGGCGGCTTCAGCAAAGAGTCTA
TCCTGCCCAAGAGGAACAGCGATAAGCTGATCGCCAGAAAGAAGGACTGGGACCCTAAGAAGTACGGCGG
CTTCGACAGCCCCACCGTGGCCTATTCTGTGCTGGTGGTGGCCAAAGTGGAAAAGGGCAAGTCCAAGAAA
CTGAAGAGTGTGAAAGAGCTGCTGGGGATCACCATCATGGAAAGAAGCAGCTTCGAGAAGAATCCCATCG
ACTTTCTGGAAGCCAAGGGCTACAAAGAAGTGAAAAAGGACCTGATCATCAAGCTGCCTAAGTACTCCCT
GTTCGAGCTGGAAAACGGCCGGAAGAGAATGCTGGCCTCTGCCGGCGAACTGCAGAAGGGAAACGAACTG
GCCCTGCCCTCCAAATATGTGAACTTCCTGTACCTGGCCAGCCACTATGAGAAGCTGAAGGGCTCCCCCG
AGGATAATGAGCAGAAACAGCTGTTTGTGGAACAGCACAAGCACTACCTGGACGAGATCATCGAGCAGAT
CAGCGAGTTCTCCAAGAGAGTGATCCTGGCCGACGCTAATCTGGACAAAGTGCTGTCCGCCTACAACAAG
CACCGGGATAAGCCCATCAGAGAGCAGGCCGAGAATATCATCCACCTGTTTACCCTGACCAATCTGGGAG
CCCCTGCCGCCTTCAAGTACTTTGACACCACCATCGACCGGAAGAGGTACACCAGCACCAAAGAGGTGCT
GGACGCCACCCTGATCCACCAGAGCATCACCGGCCTGTACGAGACACGGATCGACCTGTCTCAGCTGGGA
GGTGACAGCGGCGGGAGCGGCGGGAGCGGGGGGAGCACTAATCTGAGCGACATCATTGAGAAGGAGACTG
GGAAACAGCTGGTCATTCAGGAGTCCATCCTGATGCTGCCTGAGGAGGTGGAGGAAGTGATCGGCAACAA
GCCAGAGTCTGACATCCTGGTGCACACCGCCTACGACGAGTCCACAGATGAGAATGTGATGCTGCTGACC
TCTGACGCCCCCGAGTATAAGCCTTGGGCCCTGGTCATCCAGGATTCTAACGGCGAGAATAAGATCAAGA
TGCTGAGCGGAGGATCCGGAGGATCTGGAGGCAGCACCAACCTGTCTGACATCATCGAGAAGGAGACAGG
CAAGCAGCTGGTCATCCAGGAGAGCATCCTGATGCTGCCCGAAGAAGTCGAAGAAGTGATCGGAAACAAG
CCTGAGAGCGATATCCTGGTCCATACCGCCTACGACGAGAGTACCGACGAAAATGTGATGCTGCTGACAT
CCGACGCCCCAGAGTATAAGCCCTGGGCTCTGGTCATCCAGGATTCCAACGGAGAGAACAAAATCAAAAT
GCTGTCTGGCGGCTCAAAAAGAACCGCCGACGGCAGCGAATTCGAGCCCAAGAAGAAGAGGAAAGTCTAA
CCGGTCATCATCACCATCACCATTGAGTTTAAACCCGCTGATCAGCCTCGACTGTGCCTTCTAGTTGCCA
GCCATCTGTTGTTTGCCCCTCCCCCGTGCCTTCCTTGACCCTGGAAGGTGCCACTCCCACTGTCCTTTCC
TAATAAAATGAGGAAATTGCATCGCATTGTCTGAGTAGGTGTCATTCTATTCTGGGGGGTGGGGTGGGGC
AGGACAGCAAGGGGGAGGATTGGGAAGACAATAGCAGGCATGCTGGGGATGCGGTGGGCTCTATGGCTTC
TGAGGCGGAAAGAACCAGCTGGGGCTCGATACCGTCGACCTCTAGCTAGAGCTTGGCGTAATCATGGTCA
TAGCTGTTTCCTGTGTGAAATTGTTATCCGCTCACAATTCCACACAACATACGAGCCGGAAGCATAAAGT
GTAAAGCCTAGGGTGCCTAATGAGTGAGCTAACTCACATTAATTGCGTTGCGCTCACTGCCCGCTTTCCA
GTCGGGAAACCTGTCGTGCCAGCTGCATTAATGAATCGGCCAACGCGCGGGGAGAGGCGGTTTGCGTATT
GGGCGCACTTCCGCTTCCTCGCTCACTGACTCGCTGCGCTCGGTCGTTCGGCTGCGGCGAGCGGTATCAG
CTCACTCAAAGGCGGTAATACGGTTATCCACAGAATCAGGGGATAACGCAGGAAAGAACATGTGAGCAAA
AGGCCAGCAAAAGGCCAGGAACCGTAAAAAGGCCGCGTTGCTGGCGTTTTTCCATAGGCTCCGCCCCCCT
GACGAGCATCACAAAAATCGACGCTCAAGTCAGAGGTGGCGAAACCCGACAGGACTATAAAGATACCAGG
CGTTTCCCCCTGGAAGCTCCCTCGTGCGCTCTCCTGTTCCGACCCTGCCGCTTACCGGATACCTGTCCGC
CTTTCTCCCTTCGGGAAGCGTGGCGCTTTCTCATAGCTCACGCTGTAGGTATCTCAGTTCGGTGTAGGTC
GTTCGCTCCAAGCTGGGCTGTGTGCACGAACCCCCCGTTCAGCCCGACCGCTGCGCCTTATCCGGTAACT
ATCGTCTTGAGTCCAACCCGGTAAGACACGACTTATCGCCACTGGCAGCAGCCACTGGTAACAGGATTAG
CAGAGCGAGGTATGTAGGCGGTGCTACAGAGTTCTTGAAGTGGTGGCCTAACTACGGCTACACTAGAAGA
ACAGTATTTGGTATCTGCGCTCTGCTGAAGCCAGTTACCTTCGGAAAAAGAGTTGGTAGCTCTTGATCCG
GCAAACAAACCACCGCTGGTAGCGGTGGTTTTTTTGTTTGCAAGCAGCAGATTACGCGCAGAAAAAAAGG
ATCTCAAGAAGATCCTTTGATCTTTTCTACGGGGTCTGACACTCAGTGGAACGAAAACTCACGTTAAGGG
ATTTTGGTCATGAGATTATCAAAAAGGATCTTCACCTAGATCCTTTTAAATTAAAAATGAAGTTTTAAAT
CAATCTAAAGTATATATGAGTAAACTTGGTCTGACAGTTACCAATGCTTAATCAGTGAGGCACCTATCTC
AGCGATCTGTCTATTTCGTTCATCCATAGTTGCCTGACTCCCCGTCGTGTAGATAACTACGATACGGGAG
GGCTTACCATCTGGCCCCAGTGCTGCAATGATACCGCGGGACCCACGCTCACCGGCTCCAGATTTATCAG
CAATAAACCAGCCAGCCGGAAGGGCCGAGCGCAGAAGTGGTCCTGCAACTTTATCCGCCTCCATCCAGTC
TATTAATTGTTGCCGGGAAGCTAGAGTAAGTAGTTCGCCAGTTAATAGTTTGCGCAACGTTGTTGCCATT
GCTACAGGCATCGTGGTGTCACGCTCGTCGTTTGGTATGGCTTCATTCAGCTCCGGTTCCCAACGATCAA
GGCGAGTTACATGATCCCCCATGTTGTGCAAAAAAGCGGTTAGCTCCTTCGGTCCTCCGATCGTTGTCAG
AAGTAAGTTGGCCGCAGTGTTATCACTCATGGTTATGGCAGCACTGCATAATTCTCTTACTGTCATGCCA
TCCGTAAGATGCTTTTCTGTGACTGGTGAGTACTCAACCAAGTCATTCTGAGAATAGTGTATGCGGCGAC
CGAGTTGCTCTTGCCCGGCGTCAATACGGGATAATACCGCGCCACATAGCAGAACTTTAAAAGTGCTCAT
CATTGGAAAACGTTCTTCGGGGCGAAAACTCTCAAGGATCTTACCGCTGTTGAGATCCAGTTCGATGTAA
CCCACTCGTGCACCCAACTGATCTTCAGCATCTTTTACTTTCACCAGCGTTTCTGGGTGAGCAAAAACAG
GAAGGCAAAATGCCGCAAAAAAGGGAATAAGGGCGACACGGAAATGTTGAATACTCATACTCTTCCTTTT
TCAATATTATTGAAGCATTTATCAGGGTTATTGTCTCATGAGCGGATACATATTTGAATGTATTTAGAAA
AATAAACAAATAGGGGTTCCGCGCACATTTCCCCGAAAAGTGCCACCTGACGTCGACGGATCGGGAGATC
GATCTCCCGATCCCCTAGGGTCGACTCTCAGTACAATCTGCTCTGATGCCGCATAGTTAAGCCAGTATCT
GCTCCCTGCTTGTGTGTTGGAGGTCGCTGAGTAGTGCGCGAGCAAAATTTAAGCTACAACAAGGCAAGGC
TTGACCGACAATTGCATGAAGAATCTGCTTAGGGTTAGGCGTTTTGCGCTGCTTCGCGATGTACGGGCCA
GATATACGCGTTGACATTGATTATTGAC
